Addgene plasmid #81619: pDONR223_WBSCR17_p.E507K
Purpose: Gateway Donor vector containing WBSCR17 , part of the Target Accelerator Plasmid Collection.
Depositing lab: Jesse Boehm & William Hahn & David Root. Depositing organization: Broad Institute. Publication: Systematic Functional Interrogation of Rare Cancer Variants Identifies Oncogenic Alleles. Kim E, Ilic N, Shrestha Y, Zou L, Kamburov A, Zhu C, Yang X, Lubonja R, Tran N, Nguyen C, Lawrence MS, Piccioni F, Bagul M, Doench JG, Chouinard CR, Wu X, Hogstrom L, Natoli T, Tamayo P, Horn H, Corsello SM, Lage K, Root DE, Subramanian A, Golub TR, Getz G, Boehm JS, Hahn WC. Cancer Discov. 2016 Jul;6(7):714-26. doi: 10.1158/2159-8290.CD-16-0160. Epub 2016 May 4. PubMed 27147599.
Backbone
  Vector backbone: pDONR223
  Backbone manufacturer: Invitrogen
  Backbone size w/o insert (bp): 2790
  Vector type: Gateway Entry vector
Growth in bacteria
  Bacterial resistance: Spectinomycin, 50 μg/mL
  Growth temperature: 37°C
  Growth strain: DH5alpha
  Copy number: High Copy
Gene/Insert
  Gene/Insert name: WBSCR17
  Species: H. sapiens (human)
  Mutation: E507K
  Entrez Gene: GALNT17 (a.k.a. GALNACT17, GALNT16, GALNT20, GALNTL3, GalNAc-T17, GalNAc-T19, GalNAc-T5L, WBSCR17)
  Promoter: None
  Cloning method: Gateway Cloning
  Sequencing primers: 5′ M13pUC-fwd; 3′ M13-Rev
Terms and licenses: Academic/Nonprofit Terms; Industry Terms: Not Available to Industry
Depositor comments: Closed state: stop codon immediately follows insert
How to cite: pDONR223_WBSCR17_p.E507K was a gift from Jesse Boehm & William Hahn & David Root (Addgene plasmid # 81619 ; http://n2t.net/addgene:81619 ; RRID:Addgene_81619)
