[The description below was written by a language model from this plasmid's Addgene catalogue record and pLannotate feature annotations shown in this document.]
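Description:
pDONR223_WBSCR17_p.E507K is a Gateway entry clone built in the Invitrogen pDONR223 backbone and belongs to the Target Accelerator Plasmid Collection, a resource of wild-type and variant open reading frames assembled for functional testing of cancer-associated alleles. It is a bacterial propagation plasmid rather than an expression vector. Replication relies on a high-copy ColE1/pUC-type origin, and selection is by spectinomycin through the aadA aminoglycoside adenylyltransferase gene (SmR). This gene sits downstream of a class 1 integron Pc promoter fragment and a short remnant of a gentamicin resistance gene. The annotated full sequence is 4,587 nt. It also shows rrnB T1 and T2 terminators, which help insulate the cloning region from read-through transcription, along with small lacZα and lacI fragments that are backbone remnants.

The insert is the human WBSCR17 coding sequence, now named GALNT17, which encodes a member of the polypeptide N-acetylgalactosaminyltransferase family. It carries the missense substitution E507K. The open reading frame is flanked on both sides by attL recombination sites (both labelled as an attL variant by the automated annotation), so an LR Clonase reaction can move it into any compatible Gateway destination vector. The record lists no promoter for the insert. A T7 promoter lies just outside the downstream attL site on the opposite strand, and expression in target cells depends on the regulatory elements of the chosen destination vector. The clone is in the "closed" configuration, meaning a stop codon immediately follows the insert. It therefore yields native or N-terminally tagged protein after transfer and cannot be fused to C-terminal tags. Its typical use is as a source clone for making expression constructs that compare this rare variant with the wild-type gene in functional assays.
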