Features (pLannotate 1.2.2; 12 found; start..end, strand, type, name):
     38..74      -  CDS            lacZα (fragment): LacZα fragment of β-galactosidase; lacZ fragment
     91..186     +  protein_bind   attL3: mutant version of attL; recombination site for the Gateway® LR reaction LR Clonase™
    189..1982    +  CDS            GALNT17: GLT17_HUMAN - Also known as WBSCR17 From Homo sapiens (Human).
   1990..2085    -  protein_bind   attL3: mutant version of attL; recombination site for the Gateway® LR reaction LR Clonase™
   2104..2122    -  promoter       T7 promoter: promoter for bacteriophage T7 RNA polymerase
   2312..2335    +  promoter       Pc promoter (fragment): intI1 (promoter lies within the coding sequence); class 1 integron promoter
   2511..2567    +  CDS            GmR (fragment): gentamycin acetyltransferase; aacC1; confers resistance to gentamycin
   2574..3365    +  CDS            SmR: aminoglycoside adenylyltransferase (Murphy, 1985); aadA; confers resistance to spectinomycin and streptomycin
   3458..4046    +  rep_origin     ori: high-copy-number ColE1/pMB1/pBR322/pUC origin of replication
   4229..4321    +  CDS            lacI (fragment): lac repressor; lacI; The lac repressor binds to the lac operator to inhibit transcription in E. coli. This inhibition can be relieved by adding lactose or isopropyl-β-D-thiogalactopyranoside (IPTG).
   4376..4403    -  terminator     rrnB T2 terminator: transcription terminator T2 from the E. coli rrnB gene
   4535..4578    +  terminator     rrnB T1 terminator: Escherichia coli rrnB; transcription terminator T1 from the E. coli rrnB gene
>Addgene plasmid #81619 | pDONR223_WBSCR17_p.E507K | addgene full sequence | sequence record 167357 | Addgene NGS Result
GGCAGTTCCCTACTCTCGCGTTAACGCTAGCATGGATGTTTTCCCAGTCACGACGTTGTAAAACGACGGC
CAGTCTTAAGCTCGGGCCCCAAATAATGATTTTATTTTGACTGATAGTGACCTGTTCGTTGCAACAAATT
GATGAGCAATGCTTTTTTATAATGCCAACTTTGTACAAAAAAGTTGGCATGGCTTCACTGAGAAGAGTCA
AAGTGCTGTTGGTGTTGAACTTGATCGCGGTAGCCGGCTTCGTGCTCTTCCTGGCCAAGTGCCGGCCCAT
CGCGGTGCGCAGCGGAGACGCCTTCCACGAGATCCGGCCGCGCGCCGAGGTGGCCAACCTCAGCGCGCAC
AGCGCCAGCCCCATCCAGGATGCGGTCCTGAAGCGCCTGTCGCTGCTGGAGGACATCGTGTACCGGCAGC
TGAATGGCTTATCCAAATCCCTTGGGCTCATTGAAGGTTATGGTGGGCGGGGTAAAGGGGGCCTTCCGGC
TACTCTTTCCCCGGCTGAAGAAGAAAAGGCTAAGGGACCCCATGAGAAGTATGGCTACAATTCATACCTC
AGTGAAAAAATTTCACTGGACCGTTCCATTCCGGATTATCGTCCCACCAAGTGTAAGGAGCTCAAGTACT
CCAAGGACCTGCCCCAGATATCCATCATATTCATCTTCGTGAACGAGGCCCTGTCGGTGATCCTGCGGTC
CGTGCACAGTGCCGTCAATCACACGCCCACACACCTGCTGAAGGAAATCATTCTGGTGGATGACAACAGC
GACGAAGAGGAGCTGAAGGTCCCCCTAGAGGAGTATGTCCACAAACGCTACCCCGGGCTGGTGAAGGTGG
TAAGAAATCAGAAGAGGGAAGGCCTGATCCGCGCTCGCATTGAGGGCTGGAAGGTGGCTACCGGGCAGGT
CACTGGCTTCTTTGATGCCCACGTGGAATTCACCGCTGGCTGGGCTGAGCCGGTTCTATCCCGCATCCAG
GAAAACCGGAAGCGTGTGATCCTCCCCTCCATTGACAACATCAAACAGGACAACTTTGAGGTGCAGCGGT
ACGAGAACTCGGCCCACGGGTACAGCTGGGAGCTGTGGTGCATGTACATCAGCCCCCCAAAAGACTGGTG
GGACGCCGGAGACCCTTCTCTCCCCATCAGGACCCCAGCCATGATAGGCTGCTCGTTCGTGGTCAACAGG
AAGTTCTTCGGTGAAATTGGTCTTCTGGATCCTGGCATGGATGTATACGGAGGAGAAAATATTGAACTGG
GAATCAAGGTATGGCTCTGTGGGGGCAGCATGGAGGTCCTTCCTTGCTCACGGGTGGCCCACATTGAGCG
GAAGAAGAAGCCATATAATAGCAACATTGGCTTCTACACCAAGAGGAATGCTCTTCGCGTTGCTGAGGTC
TGGATGGACGATTACAAGTCTCATGTGTACATAGCGTGGAACCTGCCGCTGGAGAATCCGGGAATTGACA
TCGGTGATGTCTCCGAAAGAAGAGCATTAAGGAAAAGTTTAAAGTGTAAGAATTTCCAGTGGTACCTGGA
CCATGTTTACCCAGAAATGAGAAGATACAATAATACCGTTGCTTACGGGGAGCTTCGCAACAACAAGGCA
AAAGACGTCTGCTTGGACCAGGGGCCGCTGGAGAACCACACAGCAATATTGTATCCGTGCCATGGCTGGG
GACCACAGCTTGCCCGCTACACCAAGAAAGGCTTCCTGCACTTGGGTGCCCTGGGGACCACCACACTCCT
CCCCGACACCCGCTGCCTGGTGGACAACTCCAAGAGTCGGCTGCCCCAGCTCCTGGACTGCGACAAGGTC
AAGAGCAGCCTGTACAAGCGCTGGAACTTCATCCAGAATGGAGCCATCATGAACAAGGGCACGGGACGCT
GCCTGGAGGTGGAGAACCGGGGCCTGGCTGGCATCGACCTCATCCTCCGCAGCTGCACAGGTCAGAGGTG
GACCATTAAGAACTCCATCAAGTGATTGCCAACTTTCTTGTACAAAGTTGGCATTATAAGAAAGCATTGC
TTATCAATTTGTTGCAACGAACAGGTCACTATCAGTCAAAATAAAATCATTATTTGCCATCCAGCTGATA
TCCCCTATAGTGAGTCGTATTACATGGTCATAGCTGTTTCCTGGCAGCTCTGGCCCGTGTCTCAAAATCT
CTGATGTTACATTGCACAAGATAAAAATATATCATCATGCCTCCTCTAGACCAGCCAGGACAGAAATGCC
TCGACTTCGCTGCTACCCAAGGTTGCCGGGTGACGCACACCGTGGAAACGGATGAAGGCACGAACCCAGT
GGACATAAGCCTGTTCGGTTCGTAAGCTGTAATGCAAGTAGCGTATGCGCTCACGCAACTGGTCCAGAAC
CTTGACCGAACGCAGCGGTGGTAACGGCGCAGTGGCGGTTTTCATGGCTTGTTATGACTGTTTTTTTGGG
GTACAGTCTATGCCTCGGGCATCCAAGCAGCAAGCGCGTTACGCCGTGGGTCGATGTTTGATGTTATGGA
GCAGCAACGATGTTACGCAGCAGGGCAGTCGCCCTAAAACAAAGTTAAACATTATGAGGGAAGCGGTGAT
CGCCGAAGTATCGACTCAACTATCAGAGGTAGTTGGCGTCATCGAGCGCCATCTCGAACCGACGTTGCTG
GCCGTACATTTGTACGGCTCCGCAGTGGATGGCGGCCTGAAGCCACACAGTGATATTGATTTGCTGGTTA
CGGTGACCGTAAGGCTTGATGAAACAACGCGGCGAGCTTTGATCAACGACCTTTTGGAAACTTCGGCTTC
CCCTGGAGAGAGCGAGATTCTCCGCGCTGTAGAAGTCACCATTGTTGTGCACGACGACATCATTCCGTGG
CGTTATCCAGCTAAGCGCGAACTGCAATTTGGAGAATGGCAGCGCAATGACATTCTTGCAGGTATCTTCG
AGCCAGCCACGATCGACATTGATCTGGCTATCTTGCTGACAAAAGCAAGAGAACATAGCGTTGCCTTGGT
AGGTCCAGCGGCGGAGGAACTCTTTGATCCGGTTCCTGAACAGGATCTATTTGAGGCGCTAAATGAAACC
TTAACGCTATGGAACTCGCCGCCCGACTGGGCTGGCGATGAGCGAAATGTAGTGCTTACGTTGTCCCGCA
TTTGGTACAGCGCAGTAACCGGCAAAATCGCGCCGAAGGATGTCGCTGCCGACTGGGCAATGGAGCGCCT
GCCGGCCCAGTATCAGCCCGTCATACTTGAAGCTAGACAGGCTTATCTTGGACAAGAAGAAGATCGCTTG
GCCTCGCGCGCAGATCAGTTGGAAGAATTTGTCCACTACGTGAAAGGCGAGATCACCAAGGTAGTCGGCA
AATAACCCTCGAGCCACCCATGACCAAAATCCCTTAACGTGAGTTACGCGTCGTTCCACTGAGCGTCAGA
CCCCGTAGAAAAGATCAAAGGATCTTCTTGAGATCCTTTTTTTCTGCGCGTAATCTGCTGCTTGCAAACA
AAAAAACCACCGCTACCAGCGGTGGTTTGTTTGCCGGATCAAGAGCTACCAACTCTTTTTCCGAAGGTAA
CTGGCTTCAGCAGAGCGCAGATACCAAATACTGTTCTTCTAGTGTAGCCGTAGTTAGGCCACCACTTCAA
GAACTCTGTAGCACCGCCTACATACCTCGCTCTGCTAATCCTGTTACCAGTGGCTGCTGCCAGTGGCGAT
AAGTCGTGTCTTACCGGGTTGGACTCAAGACGATAGTTACCGGATAAGGCGCAGCGGTCGGGCTGAACGG
GGGGTTCGTGCACACAGCCCAGCTTGGAGCGAACGACCTACACCGAACTGAGATACCTACAGCGTGAGCT
ATGAGAAAGCGCCACGCTTCCCGAAGGGAGAAAGGCGGACAGGTATCCGGTAAGCGGCAGGGTCGGAACA
GGAGAGCGCACGAGGGAGCTTCCAGGGGGAAACGCCTGGTATCTTTATAGTCCTGTCGGGTTTCGCCACC
TCTGACTTGAGCGTCGATTTTTGTGATGCTCGTCAGGGGGGCGGAGCCTATGGAAAAACGCCAGCAACGC
GGCCTTTTTACGGTTCCTGGCCTTTTGCTGGCCTTTTGCTCACATGTTCTTTCCTGCGTTATCCCCTGAT
TCTGTGGATAACCGTATTACCGCCTTTGAGTGAGCTGATACCGCTCGCCGCAGCCGAACGACCGAGCGCA
GCGAGTCAGTGAGCGAGGAAGCGGAAGAGCGCCCAATACGCAAACCGCCTCTCCCCGCGCGTTGGCCGAT
TCATTAATGCAGCTGGCACGACAGGTTTCCCGACTGGAAAGCGGGCAGTGAGCGCAACGCAATTAATACG
CGTACCGCTAGCCAGGAAGAGTTTGTAGAAACGCAAAAAGGCCATCCGTCAGGATGGCCTTCTGCTTAGT
TTGATGCCTGGCAGTTTATGGCGGGCGTCCTGCCCGCCACCCTCCGGGCCGTTGCTTCACAACGTTCAAA
TCCGCTCCCGGCGGATTTGTCCTACTCAGGAGAGCGTTCACCGACAAACAACAGATAAAACGAAAGGCCC
AGTCTTCCGACTGAGCCTTTCGTTTTATTTGATGCCT
