>Addgene plasmid #81619 | pDONR223_WBSCR17_p.E507K | depositor partial sequence | sequence record 154938 | Insert sequence
ATGGCTTCACTGAGAAGAGTCAAAGTGCTGTTGGTGTTGAACTTGATCGCGGTAGCCGGCTTCGTGCTCT
TCCTGGCCAAGTGCCGGCCCATCGCGGTGCGCAGCGGAGACGCCTTCCACGAGATCCGGCCGCGCGCCGA
GGTGGCCAACCTCAGCGCGCACAGCGCCAGCCCCATCCAGGATGCGGTCCTGAAGCGCCTGTCGCTGCTG
GAGGACATCGTGTACCGGCAGCTGAATGGCTTATCCAAATCCCTTGGGCTCATTGAAGGTTATGGTGGGC
GGGGTAAAGGGGGCCTTCCGGCTACTCTTTCCCCGGCTGAAGAAGAAAAGGCTAAGGGACCCCATGAGAA
GTATGGCTACAATTCATACCTCAGTGAAAAAATTTCACTGGACCGTTCCATTCCGGATTATCGTCCCACC
AAGTGTAAGGAGCTCAAGTACTCCAAGGACCTGCCCCAGATATCCATCATATTCATCTTCGTGAACGAGG
CCCTGTCGGTGATCCTGCGGTCCGTGCACAGTGCCGTCAATCACACGCCCACACACCTGCTGAAAGGAAA
TCATTCTGGTGGATGACAACAGCGACGAAGAGGAGCTGAAGGTCCCCCTAGAGGAGTATGTCCACAACGC
TACCCCGGGCTGGTGAAGGTGGTAAGAAATCAGAAGAGGGAAGGCCTGATCCGCGCTCGCATTGAGGGCT
GGAAGGTGGCTACCGGGCAGGTCACTGGCTTCTTTGATGCCCACGTGGAATTCACCGCTGGCTGGGCTGA
GCCGGTTCTATCCCGCATCCAGGAAAACCGGAAGCGTGTGATCCTCCCCTCCATTGACAACATCAAACAG
GACAACTTTGAGGTGCAGCGGTACGAGAACTCGGCCCACGGGTACAGCTGGGAGCTGTGGTGCATGTACA
TCAGCCCCCCAAAAGACTGGTGGGACGCCGGAGACCCTTCTCTCCCCATCAGGACCCCAGCCATGATAGG
CTGCTCGTTCGTGGTCAACAGGAAGTTCTTCGGTGAAATTGGTCTTCTGGATCCTGGCATGGATGTATAC
GGAGGAGAAAATATTGAACTGGGAATCAAGGTATGGCTCTGTGGGGGCAGCATGGAGGTCCTTTCCTTGC
TCACGGGTGGCCCACATTGAGCGGAAGAAGAAGCCATATAATAGCAACATTGGCTTCTACACCAAGAGGA
ATGCTCTTCGCGTTGCTGAGGTCTGGATGGACGATTACAAGTCTCATGTGTACATAGCGTGGAACCTGCC
GCTGGAGAATCCGGGAATTGACATCGGTGATGTCTCCGAAAGAAGAGCATTAAGGAAAAGTTTAAAGTGT
AAGAATTTCCAGTGGTACCTGGACCATGTTTACCCAGAAATGAGAAGATACAATAATACCGTTGCTTACG
GGGAGCTTCGCAACAACAAGGCAAAAGACGTCTGCTTGGACCAGGGGCCGCTGGAGAACCACACAGCAAT
ATTGTATCCGTGCCATGGCTGGGGACCACAGCTTGCCCGCTACACCAAGAAAGGCTTCCTGCACTTGGGT
GCCCTGGGGACCACCACACTCCTCCCCGACACCCGCTGCCTGGTGGACAACTCCAAGAGTCGGCTGCCCC
AGCTCCTGGACTGCGACAAGGTCAAGAGCAGCCTGTACAAGCGCTGGAACTTCATCCAGAATGGAGCCAT
CATGAACAAGGGCACGGGACGCTGCCTGGAGGTGGAGAACCGGGGCCTGGCTGGCATCGACCTCATCCTC
CGCAGCTGCACAGGTCAGAGGTGGACCATTAAGAACTCCATCAAG
